Addgene plasmid #72914: Ac 1.8kb red opsin DsRed
Purpose: red opsin promoter from Carolina anole lizard (Anolis carolinensis) gDNA (nucleotides21,797 to 187, corresponding to chr2:88663108–88664997 in anoCar2.0) driving DsRed
Depositing lab: Joseph Corbo. Depositing organization: Washington University in Saint Louis. Publication: Transcriptome profiling of developing photoreceptor subtypes reveals candidate genes involved in avian photoreceptor diversification. Enright JM, Lawrence KA, Hadzic T, Corbo JC. J Comp Neurol. 2015 Mar 1;523(4):649-68. doi: 10.1002/cne.23702. Epub 2014 Dec 1. PubMed 25349106.
Backbone
  Vector backbone: pCAGGS
  Modifications to backbone: no basal DsRed Hsiau TH, Diaconu C, Myers CA, Lee J, Cepko CL, Corbo JC.2007. The cis-regulatory logic of the mammalian photore-ceptor transcriptional network. PloS One 2:e643.
Growth in bacteria
  Bacterial resistance: Ampicillin, 100 μg/mL
  Growth temperature: 37°C
  Growth strain: DH5alpha
  Copy number: Unknown
Gene/Insert
  Gene/Insert name: red opsin promoter
  Species: Anolis carolinensis
  Insert size (bp): 1884
  GenBank ID: U08131
  Cloning method: Restriction Enzyme; 5′ cloning site EcoRI (not destroyed); 3′ cloning site EcoRI (not destroyed)
  Sequencing primers: 5′ GTGGCTTGAAAGAGGACTCG; 3′ GCTATCCCTTGTGGTGTCGT
Terms and licenses: Academic/Nonprofit Terms; Industry Terms: Not Available to Industry
How to cite: Ac 1.8kb red opsin DsRed was a gift from Joseph Corbo (Addgene plasmid # 72914 ; http://n2t.net/addgene:72914 ; RRID:Addgene_72914)
