[The description below was written by a language model from this plasmid's Addgene catalogue record and pLannotate feature annotations shown in this document.]
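Description:
Ac 1.8kb red opsin DsRed is a 5,692 bp fluorescent reporter plasmid for testing cis-regulatory activity of a photoreceptor gene promoter. It is built on a pCAGGS-derived backbone described in the record as the "no basal DsRed" version, meaning a reporter vector that lacks its own promoter, so that DsRed expression depends on the inserted regulatory DNA. In keeping with this, the feature table shows no CAG, CMV or other strong eukaryotic promoter upstream of the reporter. The plasmid is propagated in E. coli using a high-copy ColE1/pUC-type origin and is selected with ampicillin through the bla gene and its native promoter. Residual lac promoter/operator and lacI fragments, an SV40 origin with a partial SV40 promoter, and an SV40 poly(A) signal are backbone remnants rather than functional parts of the reporter cassette.

The insert is about 1.9 kb of genomic DNA from the red opsin locus of the Carolina anole lizard (Anolis carolinensis), cloned between two retained EcoRI sites. It covers upstream sequence and extends a short way past the transcription start. This explains the small fragment of the anole red opsin coding sequence annotated at the 3′ end of the insert, just before a partial multiple cloning site. Immediately downstream lies the DsRed2 coding sequence, followed by β-globin-derived sequence and the rabbit β-globin polyadenylation signal. Whether the opsin fragment is in frame with DsRed2 is not stated in the record. The associated study concerns photoreceptor subtype diversification in birds, which suggests use of the construct to label and compare promoter activity in red opsin-expressing cone photoreceptors. The record does not specify the delivery method.
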