Features (pLannotate 1.2.2; 16 found; start..end, strand, type, name):
   1822..1914    +  CDS            OPSR_ANOCA (fragment): Experimental evidence at protein level: Swiss-Prot protein existence level 1. Visual pigments are the light-absorbing molecules that mediate vision. They consist of an apoprotein, opsin, covalently linked to cis-retinal. This opsin uses a vitamin A2 chromophore. From Anolis carolinensis (Green anole) (American chameleon).
   1916..1946    +  misc_feature   MCS (fragment): multiple cloning site
   1954..2631    +  CDS            DsRed2: improved tetrameric variant of DsRed fluorescent protein mammalian codon-optimized
   2639..2710    +  CDS            HBB (fragment): HBB_PONPY - Experimental evidence at transcript level: Swiss-Prot protein existence level 2. Involved in oxygen transport from the lung to the various peripheral tissues. From Pongo pygmaeus (Bornean orangutan).
   2781..2836    +  polyA_signal   β-globin poly(A) signal: rabbit β-globin polyadenylation signal (Gil and Proudfoot, 1987)
   3219..3235    -  protein_bind   lac operator: The lac repressor binds to the lac operator to inhibit transcription in E. coli. This inhibition can be relieved by adding lactose or isopropyl-β-D-thiogalactopyranoside (IPTG). lac repressor encoded by lacI
   3243..3273    -  promoter       lac promoter: promoter for the E. coli lac operon
   3288..3309    -  protein_bind   CAP binding site: CAP binding activates transcription in the presence of cAMP. E. coli catabolite activator protein
   3322..3361    -  CDS            lacI (fragment): lac repressor; lacI; The lac repressor binds to the lac operator to inhibit transcription in E. coli. This inhibition can be relieved by adding lactose or isopropyl-β-D-thiogalactopyranoside (IPTG).
   3368..3390    +  promoter       SV40 promoter (fragment): SV40 enhancer and early promoter
   3414..3549    +  rep_origin     SV40 ori: SV40 origin of replication
   3569..3703    +  polyA_signal   SV40 poly(A) signal: SV40 polyadenylation signal
   3705..3759    -  CDS            lacI (fragment): lac repressor; lacI; The lac repressor binds to the lac operator to inhibit transcription in E. coli. This inhibition can be relieved by adding lactose or isopropyl-β-D-thiogalactopyranoside (IPTG).
   3942..4530    -  rep_origin     ori: high-copy-number ColE1/pMB1/pBR322/pUC origin of replication
   4701..5561    -  CDS            AmpR: β-lactamase; bla; confers resistance to ampicillin, carbenicillin, and related antibiotics
   5562..5666    -  promoter       AmpR promoter: bla
>Addgene plasmid #72914 | Ac 1.8kb red opsin DsRed | depositor full sequence | sequence record 137555 | Ac 1.8kb red opsin DsRed sequence 5692 bps
GTCGACGATATCTCTAGAGAATTCATCCACCTGTAATGTGATTTTCCTCTTCTCCTACTGCCTTTTGCCT
TATTGGCTTTCCTGGTAAATCAGATCTTCTTATGATATGGCCAAAGTAAAACAACCTCAGTTTAGTCATC
CCGACTTCCAGGGAGAGTTAAGGCTTGGTTGTTTTGTTTTTTTAAAATTAGGACCCATTTATTGGTCTTC
TTAGCAGTACTTTAATTAGACCTTTAAGCTTGCTAATGATTAGCTGCTTGCATCAGCCTTTTTCTACTAA
CTTGCATGTCTTTTGAATGGTATACTGAAGGATGAATCCTAAGGCTGTATGTTATACCAGACCAAATAGG
ATGTAGATCTTGTGTGCTGCGAATAGAGCTTGGAAAAGTAGTTTGTTGTAGTAACAAGGGGCTCTATTTT
GGTTCGGTATCATTACAGCTGCAATTCGTTAAAGGAAACTCTTCCCTTTCTTGCTTATTAACTCTCTTCA
CAATAGTCTTTTTTGCTATTTGTAAAAAAAAACCCAAAAAAACCCCCACCATCTTGGAATGTTACAAGCC
CATGGTGCTAAATCCTCACCACCTCATTTGTGCCTTAACAGCGCACACGATAAGATCATGAGCCAACAAT
TGAACCATGCCAATTGGAAAAGGAAATGTTACAGTTCCACTGAAAATGGATTGGCATCACTCCTGTTGTG
CTAATGAGAAGGATGTGACAGGCATATGACCAGCTGCAGAGGTCTTTCGCTCCCCTCTTGTCTCTTAGCC
AGCTCTGTTTAACTGTGGGACAGAAAAGGTTGAAGCTGCTCTTCAGTTACACAAGTTGAAAGGTGACGTT
TTTCAAAAACCATCTATCCTGTGGCTTGGATTGCTGGCATCAGTCATGAGGCAGTGAACTCTTGAGTGCC
TTGGGCCCTACTTCCTTTCCTTCTTCTCCATGCCACAAGACACACGGGGATCTGGAAGATGGCTCTACAA
CCACACAAGAACTGTTGTCTTTGTGGTGTGGTTTTGCCCTGCCCTGCACATGAGATTCTCAGGAGTGTGC
TTTTTTGTACAGTAACCATTTGACATCCTGTGAATAAGCTCTGGGAGACAATGCCCCTGTGTTCAGCAGA
CATTTCCTCTCTAGGAAGTGTTGATTTGTTTTAAAATGTTTTTGTTGGGCTAGTTTTCGTTAACACCACA
TAGGAGTGGCTATTTTCTGACATATTGACTTATGGTCTTATTTGCCATGAGTCTGTGGTGGACTGGAAAT
CAGGCTTCGGTGCCAAACTACCATCTCTATAGATAGCGAAACTGGGCTAAAAGGTCCCTTAGCCTATTTA
GAAAAATGGGCCATTAGGAAATTGCAAGGAAGAACCATTCGTGAGAGGGATTAGCTGAGCTCTTTTGACT
CTCTAATCACCCCTCCGTGCTCATCCCTCACCTGAAGTGTCCAGCAAATACACCAAGGGTGACGCAGGAC
AAGCATGAGCCATTCATACTGCTGCAACCAGAGAGAGGGAGCAGGAAAATGAGACAGGGAGGGGGCCAAA
TCACAGCCCAATTAAGAGATAAAACGTTTAAGGGCTTTGAGGATCTTGTTCTCCAAGTCAGGGGCTTAAT
CCGCCTGGGGGGGTGGGTATAAAAATGGGCAGTGCTCTGGGCCCTGTCACTGACGTTTGGATGGGAGAGA
CTGAGCGGTAGAGAGGGAAAGAAGAGAAGAAGAGAGAGAGGAGAGAAAAGGGGGGAGAGAGCGAAACTAG
GAAGAGAAGGAAAGTGAGGGGATAGGAAAGGGGCAAAAAACAACAAGCGCTGGTAGTAGGCGGGAAAGAA
GATGGCAGGGACCGTGACGGAAGCCTGGGATGTGGCAGTATTTGCTGCCCGACGGCGCAATGATGAAGAC
GACACCACAAGGGATAGCGAATTCCCGACGGTACCGCGGGCCCGGGATCCACCGGTCGCCACCATGGCCT
CCTCCGAGAACGTCATCACCGAGTTCATGCGCTTCAAGGTGCGCATGGAGGGCACCGTGAACGGCCACGA
GTTCGAGATCGAGGGCGAGGGCGAGGGCCGCCCCTACGAGGGCCACAACACCGTGAAGCTGAAGGTGACC
AAGGGCGGCCCCCTGCCCTTCGCCTGGGACATCCTGTCCCCCCAGTTCCAGTACGGCTCCAAGGTGTACG
TGAAGCACCCCGCCGACATCCCCGACTACAAGAAGCTGTCCTTCCCCGAGGGCTTCAAGTGGGAGCGCGT
GATGAACTTCGAGGACGGCGGCGTGGCGACCGTGACCCAGGACTCCTCCCTGCAGGACGGCTGCTTCATC
TACAAGGTGAAGTTCATCGGCGTGAACTTCCCCTCCGACGGCCCCGTGATGCAGAAGAAGACCATGGGCT
GGGAGGCCTCCACCGAGCGCCTGTACCCCCGCGACGGCGTGCTGAAGGGCGAGACCCACAAGGCCCTGAA
GCTGAAGGACGGCGGCCACTACCTGGTGGAGTTCAAGTCCATCTACATGGCCAAGAAGCCCGTGCAGCTG
CCCGGCTACTACTACGTGGACGCCAAGCTGGACATCACCTCCCACAACGAGGACTACACCATCGTGGAGC
AGTACGAGCGCACCGAGGGCCGCCACCACCTGTTCCTGTAGCGGCCGCACTCCTCAGGTGCAGGCTGCCT
ATCAGAAGGTGGTGGCTGGTGTGGCCAATGCCCTGGCTCACAAATACCACTGAGATCTTTTTCCCTCTGC
CAAAAATTATGGGGACATCATGAAGCCCCTTGAGCATCTGACTTCTGGCTAATAAAGGAAATTTATTTTC
ATTGCAATAGTGTGTTGGAATTTTTTGTGTCTCTCACTCGGAAGGACATATGGGAGGGCAAATCATTTAA
AACATCAGAATGAGTATTTGGTTTAGAGTTTGGCAACATATGCCATATGCTGGCTGCCATGAACAAAGGT
GGCTATAAAGAGGTCATCAGTATATGAAACAGCCCCCTGCTGTCCATTCCTTATTCCATAGAAAAGCCTT
GACTTGAGGTTAGATTTTTTTTATATTTTGTTTTGTGTTATTTTTTTCTTTAACATCCCTAAAATTTTCC
TTACATGTTTTACTAGCCAGATTTTTCCTCCTCTCCTGACTACTCCCAGTCATAGCTGTCCCTCTTCTCT
TATGAAGATCCCTCGACCTGCAGCCCAAGCTTGGCGTAATCATGGTCATAGCTGTTTCCTGTGTGAAATT
GTTATCCGCTCACAATTCCACACAACATACGAGCCGGAAGCATAAAGTGTAAAGCCTGGGGTGCCTAATG
AGTGAGCTAACTCACATTAATTGCGTTGCGCTCACTGCCCGCTTTCCAGTCGGGAAACCTGTCGTGCCAG
CGGATCCGCATCTCAATTAGTCAGCAACCATAGTCCCGCCCCTAACTCCGCCCATCCCGCCCCTAACTCC
GCCCAGTTCCGCCCATTCTCCGCCCCATGGCTGACTAATTTTTTTTATTTATGCAGAGGCCGAGGCCGCC
TCGGCCTCTGAGCTATTCCAGAAGTAGTGAGGAGGCTTTTTTGGAGGCCTAGGCTTTTGCAAAAAGCTAA
CTTGTTTATTGCAGCTTATAATGGTTACAAATAAAGCAATAGCATCACAAATTTCACAAATAAAGCATTT
TTTTCACTGCATTCTAGTTGTGGTTTGTCCAAACTCATCAATGTATCTTATCATGTCTGGATCCGCTGCA
TTAATGAATCGGCCAACGCGCGGGGAGAGGCGGTTTGCGTATTGGGCGCTCTTCCGCTTCCTCGCTCACT
GACTCGCTGCGCTCGGTCGTTCGGCTGCGGCGAGCGGTATCAGCTCACTCAAAGGCGGTAATACGGTTAT
CCACAGAATCAGGGGATAACGCAGGAAAGAACATGTGAGCAAAAGGCCAGCAAAAGGCCAGGAACCGTAA
AAAGGCCGCGTTGCTGGCGTTTTTCCATAGGCTCCGCCCCCCTGACGAGCATCACAAAAATCGACGCTCA
AGTCAGAGGTGGCGAAACCCGACAGGACTATAAAGATACCAGGCGTTTCCCCCTGGAAGCTCCCTCGTGC
GCTCTCCTGTTCCGACCCTGCCGCTTACCGGATACCTGTCCGCCTTTCTCCCTTCGGGAAGCGTGGCGCT
TTCTCAATGCTCACGCTGTAGGTATCTCAGTTCGGTGTAGGTCGTTCGCTCCAAGCTGGGCTGTGTGCAC
GAACCCCCCGTTCAGCCCGACCGCTGCGCCTTATCCGGTAACTATCGTCTTGAGTCCAACCCGGTAAGAC
ACGACTTATCGCCACTGGCAGCAGCCACTGGTAACAGGATTAGCAGAGCGAGGTATGTAGGCGGTGCTAC
AGAGTTCTTGAAGTGGTGGCCTAACTACGGCTACACTAGAAGGACAGTATTTGGTATCTGCGCTCTGCTG
AAGCCAGTTACCTTCGGAAAAAGAGTTGGTAGCTCTTGATCCGGCAAACAAACCACCGCTGGTAGCGGTG
GTTTTTTTGTTTGCAAGCAGCAGATTACGCGCAGAAAAAAAGGATCTCAAGAAGATCCTTTGATCTTTTC
TACGGGGTCTGACGCTCAGTGGAACGAAAACTCACGTTAAGGGATTTTGGTCATGAGATTATCAAAAAGG
ATCTTCACCTAGATCCTTTTAAATTAAAAATGAAGTTTTAAATCAATCTAAAGTATATATGAGTAAACTT
GGTCTGACAGTTACCAATGCTTAATCAGTGAGGCACCTATCTCAGCGATCTGTCTATTTCGTTCATCCAT
AGTTGCCTGACTCCCCGTCGTGTAGATAACTACGATACGGGAGGGCTTACCATCTGGCCCCAGTGCTGCA
ATGATACCGCGAGACCCACGCTCACCGGCTCCAGATTTATCAGCAATAAACCAGCCAGCCGGAAGGGCCG
AGCGCAGAAGTGGTCCTGCAACTTTATCCGCCTCCATCCAGTCTATTAATTGTTGCCGGGAAGCTAGAGT
AAGTAGTTCGCCAGTTAATAGTTTGCGCAACGTTGTTGCCATTGCTACAGGCATCGTGGTGTCACGCTCG
TCGTTTGGTATGGCTTCATTCAGCTCCGGTTCCCAACGATCAAGGCGAGTTACATGATCCCCCATGTTGT
GCAAAAAAGCGGTTAGCTCCTTCGGTCCTCCGATCGTTGTCAGAAGTAAGTTGGCCGCAGTGTTATCACT
CATGGTTATGGCAGCACTGCATAATTCTCTTACTGTCATGCCATCCGTAAGATGCTTTTCTGTGACTGGT
GAGTACTCAACCAAGTCATTCTGAGAATAGTGTATGCGGCGACCGAGTTGCTCTTGCCCGGCGTCAATAC
GGGATAATACCGCGCCACATAGCAGAACTTTAAAAGTGCTCATCATTGGAAAACGTTCTTCGGGGCGAAA
ACTCTCAAGGATCTTACCGCTGTTGAGATCCAGTTCGATGTAACCCACTCGTGCACCCAACTGATCTTCA
GCATCTTTTACTTTCACCAGCGTTTCTGGGTGAGCAAAAACAGGAAGGCAAAATGCCGCAAAAAAGGGAA
TAAGGGCGACACGGAAATGTTGAATACTCATACTCTTCCTTTTTCAATATTATTGAAGCATTTATCAGGG
TTATTGTCTCATGAGCGGATACATATTTGAATGTATTTAGAAAAATAAACAAATAGGGGTTCCGCGCACA
TTTCCCCGAAAAGTGCCACCTG
