>Addgene plasmid #72914 | Ac 1.8kb red opsin DsRed | addgene partial sequence | sequence record 135944 | DsRed1-N 5'-GTACTGGAACTGGGGGGACAG-3'
CTTCAGCTTCACGGTGTTGTGGCCCTCGTAGGGGCGGCCCTCGCCCTCGCCCTCGATCTCGAACTCGTGG
CCGTTCACGGTGCCCTCCATGCGCACCTTGAAGCGCATGAACTCGGTGATGACGTTCTCGGAGGAGGCCA
TGGTGGCGACCGGTGGATCCCGGGCCCGCGGTACCGTCGGGAATTCGCTATCCCTTGTGGTGTCGTCTTC
ATCATTGCGCCGTCGGGCAGCAAATACTGCCACATCCCAGGCTTCCGTCACGGTCCCTGCCATCTTCTTT
CCCGCCTACTACCAGCGCTTGTTGTTTTTTGCCCCTTTCCTATCCCCTCACTTTCCTTCTCTTCCTAGTT
TCGCTCTCTCCCCCCTTTTCTCTCCTCTCTCTCTTCTTCTCTTCTTTCCCTCTCTACCGCTCAGTCTCTC
CCATCCAAACGTCAGTGACAGGGCCCAGAGCACTGCCCATTTTTATACCCACCCCCCCAGGCGGATTAAG
CCCCTGACTTGGAGAACAAGATCCTCAAAGCCCTTAAACGTTTTATCTCTTAATTGGGCTGTGATTTGGC
CCCCTCCCTGTCTCATTTTCCTGCTCCCTCTCTCTGGTTGCAGCAGTATGAATGGCTCATGCTTGTCCTG
CGTCACCCTTGGTGTATTTGCTGGACACTTCAGGTGAGGGATGAGCACGGAGGGGTGATTAGAGAGTCAA
AAGAGCTCAGCTAATCCCTCTCACGAATGGTTCTTCCTTGCAATTTCCTAATGGCCCATTTTTCTAAATA
GGCTAAGGGACCTTT
