>Addgene plasmid #72914 | Ac 1.8kb red opsin DsRed | addgene partial sequence | sequence record 135945 | pQE-Fwd 5'-CCCGAAAAGTGCCACCTG-3'
TGTGATTTTCCTCTTCTCCTACTGCCTTTTGCCTTATTGGCTTTCCTGGTAAATCAGATCTTCTTATGAT
ATGGCCAAAGTAAAACAACCTCAGTTTAGTCATCCCGACTTCCAGGGAGAGTTAAGGCTTGGTTGTTTTG
TTTTTTTAAAATTAGGACCCATTTATTGGTCTTCTTAGCAGTACTTTAATTAGACCTTTAAGCTTGCTAA
TGATTAGCTGCTTGCATCAGCCTTTTTCTACTAACTTGCATGTCTTTTGAATGGTATACTGAAGGATGAA
TCCTAAGGCTGTATGTTATACCAGACCAAATAGGATGTAGATCTTGTGTGCTGCGAATAGAGCTTGGAAA
AGTAGTTTGTTGTAGTAACAAGGGGCTCTATTTTGGTTCGGTATCATTACAGCTGCAATTCGTTAAAGGA
AACTCTTCCCTTTCTTGCTTATTAACTCTCTTCACAATAGTCTTTTTTGCTATTTGTAAAAAAAAACCCA
AAAAAACCCCCACCATCTTGGAATGTTACAAGCCCATGGTGCTAAATCCTCACCACCTCATTTGTGCCTT
AACAGCGCACACGATAAGATCATGAGCCAACAATTGAACCATGCCAATTGGAAAAGGAAATGTTACAGTT
CCACTGAAAATGGATTGGCATCACTCCTGTTGTGCTAATGAGAAGGATGTGACAGGCATATGACCAGCTG
CAGAGGTCTTTCGCTCCCCTCTTGTCTCTTAGCCAGCTCTGTTTAACTGTGG
